Addgene plasmid #106986: pcDNA5-FRT-TetO-fSNAPc
Purpose: open reading frame of fSNAP inserted into pcDNA5-FRT-TetO using the HindIII and XhoI restriction sites
Depositing lab: Melissa Moore. Depositing organization: University of Massachusetts, Worcester. Publication: Synergistic assembly of human pre-spliceosomes across introns and exons. Braun JE, Friedman LJ, Gelles J, Moore MJ. Elife. 2018 Jun 22;7. pii: 37751. doi: 10.7554/eLife.37751. PubMed 29932423.
Backbone
  Vector backbone: pcDNA5-FRT-TetO
Growth in bacteria
  Bacterial resistance: Ampicillin, 100 μg/mL
  Growth temperature: 37°C
  Growth strain: DH5alpha
  Copy number: Unknown
Gene/Insert
  Gene/Insert name: fSNAP
Terms and licenses: Academic/Nonprofit Terms; Industry Terms: Not Available to Industry
How to cite: pcDNA5-FRT-TetO-fSNAPc was a gift from Melissa Moore (Addgene plasmid # 106986 ; http://n2t.net/addgene:106986 ; RRID:Addgene_106986)
