[The description below was written by a language model from this plasmid's Addgene catalogue record and pLannotate feature annotations shown in this document.]
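Description:
pcDNA5-FRT-TetO-fSNAPc is a mammalian expression plasmid of about 5.7 kb, built on the pcDNA5-FRT-TetO backbone. This vector type is designed for tetracycline-regulated expression and FLP-mediated, site-specific integration into host cell lines that carry a genomic FRT target site. In bacteria it is maintained through a high-copy ColE1/pUC-type origin and selected with ampicillin via the β-lactamase gene and its own promoter. Short fragments annotated as f1 ori, lac promoter/operator, lacI, ble and bom appear to be backbone remnants with no evident role in the design.

The payload is the open reading frame of fSNAP, cloned between the HindIII and XhoI sites. The annotation identifies it as the fast-reacting, mammalian-optimized SNAP-tag, an O6-alkylguanine-DNA-alkyltransferase variant that covalently couples to benzylguanine-derivatized dyes or ligands. It is driven by the CMV immediate-early enhancer and promoter. Two short tet operator matches lie directly downstream of the promoter, so transcription would be repressed in cells expressing Tet repressor and induced by tetracycline or doxycycline. A bovine growth hormone polyadenylation signal terminates the transcript.

Downstream, an FRT site directly precedes a hygromycin resistance coding sequence followed by an SV40 poly(A) signal. No complete promoter is annotated upstream of this gene. This fits the usual Flp-In arrangement, in which hygromycin resistance is activated only after correct recombination into the genomic FRT locus.

The record states no purpose beyond the cloning description. The name and layout suggest a vector for stable, inducible expression of SNAP, or a parent for making SNAP-fused proteins for fluorescent labeling. The associated publication concerns human pre-spliceosome assembly.
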