Features (pLannotate 1.2.2; 21 found; start..end, strand, type, name):
     28..80      -  misc_feature   bom (fragment): basis of mobility region from pBR322
    235..614     +  enhancer       CMV enhancer: human cytomegalovirus immediate early enhancer
    615..818     +  promoter       CMV promoter: human cytomegalovirus (CMV) immediate early promoter
    820..839     +  promoter       PLtetO-1 promoter (fragment): modified phage lambda PL promoter with tet operator sites (Lutz and Bujard, 1997)
    841..860     +  promoter       PLtetO-1 promoter (fragment): modified phage lambda PL promoter with tet operator sites (Lutz and Bujard, 1997)
    868..901     +  promoter       TRE3GV promoter (fragment): 3rd-generation Tet-responsive promoter that can be activated by binding of Tet-On® 3G, optimized for retroviral and lentiviral vectors
   1079..1624    +  CDS            SNAP-tag®: human O6-alkylguanine-DNA-alkyltransferase variant that forms covalent bonds with benzylguanine derivatives fast-reacting variant, optimized for mammalian expression
   1671..1895    +  polyA_signal   bGH poly(A) signal: bovine growth hormone polyadenylation signal
   1899..1920    +  promoter       SV40 promoter (fragment): SV40 enhancer and early promoter
   1941..2174    +  rep_origin     f1 ori (fragment) (sequence partly withheld): f1 bacteriophage origin of replication; arrow indicates direction of (+) strand synthesis
   2179..2226    +  protein_bind   FRT: FLP-mediated recombination occurs in the 8-bp core sequence TCTAGAAA (Turan and Bode, 2011). FLP recombinase from the Saccharomyces cerevisiae 2μ plasmid
   2234..3256    +  CDS            HygR: aminoglycoside phosphotransferase from E. coli; aph(4)-Ia; confers resistance to hygromycin
   3266..3391    +  CDS            ble (fragment): BLE_KLEPN - Experimental evidence at protein level: Swiss-Prot protein existence level 1. Binding protein with a strong affinity to the bleomycin family of antibiotics. Binds to CL990; an antimitotic-antibiotic compound. From Klebsiella pneumoniae.
   3386..3507    +  polyA_signal   SV40 poly(A) signal: SV40 polyadenylation signal
   3580..3596    -  protein_bind   lac operator: The lac repressor binds to the lac operator to inhibit transcription in E. coli. This inhibition can be relieved by adding lactose or isopropyl-β-D-thiogalactopyranoside (IPTG). lac repressor encoded by lacI
   3604..3634    -  promoter       lac promoter: promoter for the E. coli lac operon
   3649..3670    -  protein_bind   CAP binding site: CAP binding activates transcription in the presence of cAMP. E. coli catabolite activator protein
   3683..3775    -  CDS            lacI (fragment): lac repressor; lacI; The lac repressor binds to the lac operator to inhibit transcription in E. coli. This inhibition can be relieved by adding lactose or isopropyl-β-D-thiogalactopyranoside (IPTG).
   3958..4546    -  rep_origin     ori: high-copy-number ColE1/pMB1/pBR322/pUC origin of replication
   4717..5577    -  CDS            AmpR: β-lactamase; bla; confers resistance to ampicillin, carbenicillin, and related antibiotics
   5578..5682    -  promoter       AmpR promoter: bla
>Addgene plasmid #106986 | pcDNA5-FRT-TetO-fSNAPc | addgene full sequence | sequence record 205778 | Addgene NGS Result
GACGGATCGGGAGATCTCCCGATCCCCTATGGTGCACTCTCAGTACAATCTGCTCTGATGCCGCATAGTT
AAGCCAGTATCTGCTCCCTGCTTGTGTGTTGGAGGTCGCTGAGTAGTGCGCGAGCAAAATTTAAGCTACA
ACAAGGCAAGGCTTGACCGACAATTGCATGAAGAATCTGCTTAGGGTTAGGCGTTTTGCGCTGCTTCGCG
ATGTACGGGCCAGATATACGCGTTGACATTGATTATTGACTAGTTATTAATAGTAATCAATTACGGGGTC
ATTAGTTCATAGCCCATATATGGAGTTCCGCGTTACATAACTTACGGTAAATGGCCCGCCTGGCTGACCG
CCCAACGACCCCCGCCCATTGACGTCAATAATGACGTATGTTCCCATAGTAACGCCAATAGGGACTTTCC
ATTGACGTCAATGGGTGGAGTATTTACGGTAAACTGCCCACTTGGCAGTACATCAAGTGTATCATATGCC
AAGTACGCCCCCTATTGACGTCAATGACGGTAAATGGCCCGCCTGGCATTATGCCCAGTACATGACCTTA
TGGGACTTTCCTACTTGGCAGTACATCTACGTATTAGTCATCGCTATTACCATGGTGATGCGGTTTTGGC
AGTACATCAATGGGCGTGGATAGCGGTTTGACTCACGGGGATTTCCAAGTCTCCACCCCATTGACGTCAA
TGGGAGTTTGTTTTGGCACCAAAATCAACGGGACTTTCCAAAATGTCGTAACAACTCCGCCCCATTGACG
CAAATGGGCGGTAGGCGTGTACGGTGGGAGGTCTATATAAGCAGAGCTCTCCCTATCAGTGATAGAGATC
TCCCTATCAGTGATAGAGATCGTCGACGAGCTCGTTTAGTGAACCGTCAGATCGCCTGGAGACGCCATCC
ACGCTGTTTTGACCTCCATAGAAGACACCGGGACCGATCCAGCCTCCGGACTCTAGCGTTTAAACTTAAG
CTGCCACCATGGACAAGCTTTCCAGCGGTACCGAGCTCGGATCCAGCGGACCTAGGGAAACCTGCGGCCG
CGGCTCCGGAGGCTCCGGCGGGAGCGGCATGGACAAAGACTGCGAAATGAAGCGCACCACCCTGGATAGC
CCTCTGGGCAAGCTGGAACTGTCTGGGTGCGAACAGGGCCTGCACCGTATCATCTTCCTGGGCAAAGGAA
CATCTGCCGCCGACGCCGTGGAAGTGCCTGCCCCAGCCGCCGTGCTGGGCGGACCAGAGCCACTGATGCA
GGCCACCGCCTGGCTCAACGCCTACTTTCACCAGCCTGAGGCCATCGAGGAGTTCCCTGTGCCAGCCCTG
CACCACCCAGTGTTCCAGCAGGAGAGCTTTACCCGCCAGGTGCTGTGGAAACTGCTGAAAGTGGTGAAGT
TCGGAGAGGTCATCAGCTACAGCCACCTGGCCGCCCTGGCCGGCAATCCCGCCGCCACCGCCGCCGTGAA
AACCGCCCTGAGCGGAAATCCCGTGCCCATTCTGATCCCCTGCCACCGGGTGGTGCAGGGCGACCTGGAC
GTGGGGGGCTACGAGGGCGGGCTCGCCGTGAAAGAGTGGCTGCTGGCCCACGAGGGCCACAGACTGGGCA
AGCCTGGGCTGGGTTAGCTCGAGTCTAGAGGGCCCGTTTAAACCCGCTGATCAGCCTCGACTGTGCCTTC
TAGTTGCCAGCCATCTGTTGTTTGCCCCTCCCCCGTGCCTTCCTTGACCCTGGAAGGTGCCACTCCCACT
GTCCTTTCCTAATAAAATGAGGAAATTGCATCGCATTGTCTGAGTAGGTGTCATTCTATTCTGGGGGGTG
GGGTGGGGCAGGACAGCAAGGGGGAGGATTGGGAAGACAATAGCAGGCATGCTGGGGATGCGGTGGGCTC
TATGGCTTCTGAGGCGGAAAGAACCAGCTGGGGCTCTAGGGGGTATCCCC
[124 nt withheld, positions 1941-2064]
C
[91 nt withheld, positions 2066-2156]
AGGGTGATGGTTCACGTACCTAGAAGTTCCTATTCCGAAGTTCCTATTCTCTAGAAAGTATAGGAACTTC
CTTGGCCAAAAAGCCTGAACTCACCGCGACGTCTGTCGAGAAGTTTCTGATCGAAAAGTTCGACAGCGTC
TCCGACCTGATGCAGCTCTCGGAGGGCGAAGAATCTCGTGCTTTCAGCTTCGATGTAGGAGGGCGTGGAT
ATGTCCTGCGGGTAAATAGCTGCGCCGATGGTTTCTACAAAGATCGTTATGTTTATCGGCACTTTGCATC
GGCCGCGCTCCCGATTCCGGAAGTGCTTGACATTGGGGAATTCAGCGAGAGCCTGACCTATTGCATCTCC
CGCCGTGCACAGGGTGTCACGTTGCAAGACCTGCCTGAAACCGAACTGCCCGCTGTTCTGCAGCCGGTCG
CGGAGGCCATGGATGCGATCGCTGCGGCCGATCTTAGCCAGACGAGCGGGTTCGGCCCATTCGGACCGCA
AGGAATCGGTCAATACACTACATGGCGTGATTTCATATGCGCGATTGCTGATCCCCATGTGTATCACTGG
CAAACTGTGATGGACGACACCGTCAGTGCGTCCGTCGCGCAGGCTCTCGATGAGCTGATGCTTTGGGCCG
AGGACTGCCCCGAAGTCCGGCACCTCGTGCACGCGGATTTCGGCTCCAACAATGTCCTGACGGACAATGG
CCGCATAACAGCGGTCATTGACTGGAGCGAGGCGATGTTCGGGGATTCCCAATACGAGGTCGCCAACATC
TTCTTCTGGAGGCCGTGGTTGGCTTGTATGGAGCAGCAGACGCGCTACTTCGAGCGGAGGCATCCGGAGC
TTGCAGGATCGCCGCGGCTCCGGGCGTATATGCTCCGCATTGGTCTTGACCAACTCTATCAGAGCTTGGT
TGACGGCAATTTCGATGATGCAGCTTGGGCGCAGGGTCGATGCGACGCAATCGTCCGATCCGGAGCCGGG
ACTGTCGGGCGTACACAAATCGCCCGCAGAAGCGCGGCCGTCTGGACCGATGGCTGTGTAGAAGTACTCG
CCGATAGTGGAAACCGACGCCCCAGCACTCGTCCGAGGGCAAAGGAATAGCACGTACTACGAGATTTCGA
TTCCACCGCCGCCTTCTATGAAAGGTTGGGCTTCGGAATCGTTTTCCGGGACGCCGGCTGGATGATCCTC
CAGCGCGGGGATCTCATGCTGGAGTTCTTCGCCCACCCCAACTTGTTTATTGCAGCTTATAATGGTTACA
AATAAAGCAATAGCATCACAAATTTCACAAATAAAGCATTTTTTTCACTGCATTCTAGTTGTGGTTTGTC
CAAACTCATCAATGTATCTTATCATGTCTGTATACCGTCGACCTCTAGCTAGAGCTTGGCGTAATCATGG
TCATAGCTGTTTCCTGTGTGAAATTGTTATCCGCTCACAATTCCACACAACATACGAGCCGGAAGCATAA
AGTGTAAAGCCTGGGGTGCCTAATGAGTGAGCTAACTCACATTAATTGCGTTGCGCTCACTGCCCGCTTT
CCAGTCGGGAAACCTGTCGTGCCAGCTGCATTAATGAATCGGCCAACGCGCGGGGAGAGGCGGTTTGCGT
ATTGGGCGCTCTTCCGCTTCCTCGCTCACTGACTCGCTGCGCTCGGTCGTTCGGCTGCGGCGAGCGGTAT
CAGCTCACTCAAAGGCGGTAATACGGTTATCCACAGAATCAGGGGATAACGCAGGAAAGAACATGTGAGC
AAAAGGCCAGCAAAAGGCCAGGAACCGTAAAAAGGCCGCGTTGCTGGCGTTTTTCCATAGGCTCCGCCCC
CCTGACGAGCATCACAAAAATCGACGCTCAAGTCAGAGGTGGCGAAACCCGACAGGACTATAAAGATACC
AGGCGTTTCCCCCTGGAAGCTCCCTCGTGCGCTCTCCTGTTCCGACCCTGCCGCTTACCGGATACCTGTC
CGCCTTTCTCCCTTCGGGAAGCGTGGCGCTTTCTCATAGCTCACGCTGTAGGTATCTCAGTTCGGTGTAG
GTCGTTCGCTCCAAGCTGGGCTGTGTGCACGAACCCCCCGTTCAGCCCGACCGCTGCGCCTTATCCGGTA
ACTATCGTCTTGAGTCCAACCCGGTAAGACACGACTTATCGCCACTGGCAGCAGCCACTGGTAACAGGAT
TAGCAGAGCGAGGTATGTAGGCGGTGCTACAGAGTTCTTGAAGTGGTGGCCTAACTACGGCTACACTAGA
AGAACAGTATTTGGTATCTGCGCTCTGCTGAAGCCAGTTACCTTCGGAAAAAGAGTTGGTAGCTCTTGAT
CCGGCAAACAAACCACCGCTGGTAGCGGTGGTTTTTTTGTTTGCAAGCAGCAGATTACGCGCAGAAAAAA
AGGATCTCAAGAAGATCCTTTGATCTTTTCTACGGGGTCTGACGCTCAGTGGAACGAAAACTCACGTTAA
GGGATTTTGGTCATGAGATTATCAAAAAGGATCTTCACCTAGATCCTTTTAAATTAAAAATGAAGTTTTA
AATCAATCTAAAGTATATATGAGTAAACTTGGTCTGACAGTTACCAATGCTTAATCAGTGAGGCACCTAT
CTCAGCGATCTGTCTATTTCGTTCATCCATAGTTGCCTGACTCCCCGTCGTGTAGATAACTACGATACGG
GAGGGCTTACCATCTGGCCCCAGTGCTGCAATGATACCGCGAGACCCACGCTCACCGGCTCCAGATTTAT
CAGCAATAAACCAGCCAGCCGGAAGGGCCGAGCGCAGAAGTGGTCCTGCAACTTTATCCGCCTCCATCCA
GTCTATTAATTGTTGCCGGGAAGCTAGAGTAAGTAGTTCGCCAGTTAATAGTTTGCGCAACGTTGTTGCC
ATTGCTACAGGCATCGTGGTGTCACGCTCGTCGTTTGGTATGGCTTCATTCAGCTCCGGTTCCCAACGAT
CAAGGCGAGTTACATGATCCCCCATGTTGTGCAAAAAAGCGGTTAGCTCCTTCGGTCCTCCGATCGTTGT
CAGAAGTAAGTTGGCCGCAGTGTTATCACTCATGGTTATGGCAGCACTGCATAATTCTCTTACTGTCATG
CCATCCGTAAGATGCTTTTCTGTGACTGGTGAGTACTCAACCAAGTCATTCTGAGAATAGTGTATGCGGC
GACCGAGTTGCTCTTGCCCGGCGTCAATACGGGATAATACCGCGCCACATAGCAGAACTTTAAAAGTGCT
CATCATTGGAAAACGTTCTTCGGGGCGAAAACTCTCAAGGATCTTACCGCTGTTGAGATCCAGTTCGATG
TAACCCACTCGTGCACCCAACTGATCTTCAGCATCTTTTACTTTCACCAGCGTTTCTGGGTGAGCAAAAA
CAGGAAGGCAAAATGCCGCAAAAAAGGGAATAAGGGCGACACGGAAATGTTGAATACTCATACTCTTCCT
TTTTCAATATTATTGAAGCATTTATCAGGGTTATTGTCTCATGAGCGGATACATATTTGAATGTATTTAG
AAAAATAAACAAATAGGGGTTCCGCGCACATTTCCCCGAAAAGTGCCACCTGACGTC
