>Addgene plasmid #106986 | pcDNA5-FRT-TetO-fSNAPc | depositor partial sequence | sequence record 201982 | TTGACCTCCATAGAAGACAC
TTAAGCTGCCACCATGGACAAGCTTTCCAGCGGTACCGAGCTCGGATCCAGCGGACCTAGGGAAACCTGC
GGCCGCGGCTCCGGAGGCTCCGGCGGGAGCGGCATGGACAAAGACTGCGAAATGAAGCGCACCACCCTGG
ATAGCCCTCTGGGCAAGCTGGAACTGTCTGGGTGCGAACAGGGCCTGCACCGTATCATCTTCCTGGGCAA
AGGAACATCTGCCGCCGACGCCGTGGAAGTGCCTGCCCCAGCCGCCGTGCTGGGCGGACCAGAGCCACTG
ATGCAGGCCACCGCCTGGCTCAACGCCTACTTTCACCAGCCTGAGGCCATCGAGGAGTTCCCTGTGCCAG
CCCTGCACCACCCAGTGTTCCAGCAGGAGAGCTTTACCCGCCAGGTGCTGTGGAAACTGCTGAAAGTGGT
GAAGTTCGGAGAGGTCATCAGCTACAGCCACCTGGCCGCCCTGGCCGGCAATCCCGCCGCCACCGCCGCC
GTGAAAACCGCCCTGAGCGGAAATCCCGTGCCCATTCTGATCCCCTGCCACCGGGTGGTGCAGGGCGACC
TGGACGTGGGGGGCTACGAGGGCGGGCTCGCCGTGAAAGAGTGGCTGCTGGCCCACGAGGGCCACAGACT
GGGCAAGCCTGGGCTGGGTTAGCTCGAGTCTAGAGGGCCCGTTTAAACCCGCTGATCAGCCTCGACTGTG
CCTTCTAGTTGCCAGCCATCTGTTGTTTGCCCCTCCCCCGTGCCTTCCTTGACCCTGGAANGTGCCACTC
CCACTGTCCTTTTCCTAATAAAATGAGGAAATTGCATCGCATTGTCTGAGTA
